Addgene plasmid #211620: pLenti-h.Rhno1 S51A (A)-C-Myc-DDK-P2A-Puro
Purpose: Rhno1 S51A
Depositing lab: Agnel Sfeir. Depositing organization: Memorial Sloan-Kettering Cancer Center. Publication: RHINO directs MMEJ to repair DNA breaks in mitosis. Brambati A, Sacco O, Porcella S, Heyza J, Kareh M, Schmidt JC, Sfeir A. Science. 2023 Aug 11;381(6658):653-660. doi: 10.1126/science.adh3694. Epub 2023 Jul 13. PubMed 37440612.
Backbone
  Vector backbone: pLenti
  Backbone size w/o insert (bp): 7055
  Total vector size (bp): 7769
  Vector type: Mammalian Expression
  Selectable markers: Puromycin
Growth in bacteria
  Bacterial resistance: Chloramphenicol, 25 μg/mL
  Growth temperature: 37°C
  Growth strain: NEB Stable
  Copy number: Unknown
Gene/Insert
  Gene/Insert name: hRHNO1
  Species: H. sapiens (human)
  Insert size (bp): 714
  Mutation: S51A
  Entrez Gene: RHNO1 (a.k.a. C12orf32, HKMT1188, RHINO)
  Promoter: CMV
  Tag / fusion protein: myc-flag (C terminal on backbone)
  Cloning method: Unknown
  Sequencing primers: 5′ CGCAAATGGGCGGTAGGCGTG
Terms and licenses: Academic/Nonprofit Terms; Industry Terms: Not Available to Industry
How to cite: pLenti-h.Rhno1 S51A (A)-C-Myc-DDK-P2A-Puro was a gift from Agnel Sfeir (Addgene plasmid # 211620 ; http://n2t.net/addgene:211620 ; RRID:Addgene_211620)
