[The description below was written by a language model from this plasmid's Addgene catalogue record and pLannotate feature annotations shown in this document.]
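Description:
pLenti-h.Rhno1 S51A (A)-C-Myc-DDK-P2A-Puro is a 7,769 bp HIV-1-based lentiviral transfer plasmid for expressing a point mutant of human RHNO1 (RHINO, C12orf32) in mammalian cells. It is propagated in E. coli through a high-copy ColE1/pUC-type origin and is selected with chloramphenicol via a cat gene driven by the AmpR promoter. The viral portion begins with a CMV enhancer/promoter fused to a truncated 5' LTR, an arrangement that drives genomic RNA transcription in packaging cells. This is followed by the Ψ packaging signal with a partial gag sequence, the Rev response element for Rev-dependent nuclear export, and the cPPT/CTS. A WPRE, which enhances transcript expression, a nef-derived fragment and a second truncated LTR close the proviral cassette. A single loxP site lies between the puromycin gene and the WPRE; the record does not explain its purpose.

The payload is driven by an internal CMV enhancer/promoter, with a T7 promoter just upstream of the insert. The 714 bp RHNO1 open reading frame carries the S51A substitution, replacing serine 51 with alanine. It is fused at its C terminus to backbone-encoded Myc and FLAG (DDK) epitopes; the automated annotation picks up only a FLAG fragment. According to the construct name, a P2A peptide then links the tagged protein to puromycin N-acetyltransferase, so that both are produced from one transcript and transduced cells can be selected with puromycin. RHNO1 functions in DNA damage response signalling through the 9-1-1 complex and TOPBP1. The associated study concerns RHINO directing microhomology-mediated end joining in mitosis, which suggests use in comparing the mutant with wild-type protein, although the record states the purpose only as "Rhno1 S51A".
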