Features (pLannotate 1.2.2; 24 found; start..end, strand, type, name):
     31..83      -  misc_feature   bom (fragment): basis of mobility region from pBR322
    237..616     +  enhancer       CMV enhancer: human cytomegalovirus immediate early enhancer
    617..816     +  promoter       CMV promoter: human cytomegalovirus (CMV) immediate early promoter
    834..1014    +  LTR            5' LTR (truncated): truncated 5' long terminal repeat (LTR) from HIV-1
   1061..1186    +  misc_feature   HIV-1 Ψ: packaging signal of human immunodeficiency virus type 1
   1170..1508    +  CDS            HIV-1 gag (fragment): gag protein from human immunodeficiency virus 1; gag
   1683..1916    +  misc_feature   RRE: The Rev response element (RRE) of HIV-1 allows for Rev-dependent mRNA export from the nucleus to the cytoplasm.
   2293..2393    +  CDS            Rev (fragment): human immunodeficiency virus 1 (HIV-1) Rev protein; rev; enhances nuclear export of unspliced and incompletely spliced viral mRNAs
   2443..2560    +  misc_feature   cPPT/CTS: central polypurine tract and central termination sequence of HIV-1
   2643..3022    +  enhancer       CMV enhancer: human cytomegalovirus immediate early enhancer
   3024..3223    +  promoter       CMV promoter: human cytomegalovirus (CMV) immediate early promoter
   3252..3270    +  promoter       T7 promoter: promoter for bacteriophage T7 RNA polymerase
   3329..4042    +  CDS            RHNO1: RHNO1_HUMAN - Also known as C12orf32, RHINO. Experimental evidence at protein level: Swiss-Prot protein existence level 1. Plays a role in DNA damage response (DDR) signaling upon genotoxic stresses such as ionizing radiation (IR) during the S phase. Recruited to sites of DNA damage through interaction with the 9-1-1 cell-cycle checkpoint response complex and TOPBP1 in a ATR-dependent manner. Required for the progression of the G1 to S phase transition. Plays a role in the stimulation of CHEK1 phosphorylation. From Homo sapiens (Human).
   4109..4133    +  CDS            3xFLAG (fragment): three tandem FLAG® epitope tags
   4208..4807    +  CDS            PuroR (fragment): puromycin N-acetyltransferase; pac from Streptomyces; confers resistance to puromycin
   4864..4897    +  protein_bind   loxP: Cre-mediated recombination occurs in the 8-bp core sequence (GCATACAT). Cre recombinase
   4930..4953    +  misc_feature   MCS (fragment): pBluescript multiple cloning site
   4953..5541    +  misc_feature   WPRE: woodchuck hepatitis virus posttranscriptional regulatory element
   5542..5561    +  misc_feature   MCS (fragment): pBluescript multiple cloning site
   5563..6063    +  CDS            nef (fragment): NEF_HV1LA - Experimental evidence at protein level: Swiss-Prot protein existence level 1. Extracellular Nef protein targets CD4(+) T-lymphocytes for apoptosis by interacting with CXCR4 surface receptors. From Human immunodeficiency virus type 1 group M subtype B (isolate Lai) (HIV-1).
   6070..6250    +  LTR            5' LTR (truncated): truncated 5' long terminal repeat (LTR) from HIV-1
   6312..6900    -  rep_origin     ori: high-copy-number ColE1/pMB1/pBR322/pUC origin of replication
   6980..7636    -  CDS            cat: CAT_ECOLX - Experimental evidence at protein level: Swiss-Prot protein existence level 1. This enzyme is an effector of chloramphenicol resistance in bacteria. From Escherichia coli. This protein is used as a marker in many commonly used cloning vectors, such as pACYC184.
   7637..7741    -  promoter       AmpR promoter: bla
>Addgene plasmid #211620 | pLenti-h.Rhno1 S51A (A)-C-Myc-DDK-P2A-Puro | addgene full sequence | sequence record 419845 | Addgene NGS Result
GTCGACGGATCGGGAGATCTCCCGATCCCCTATGGTGCACTCTCAGTACAATCTGCTCTGATGCCGCATA
GTTAAGCCAGTATCTGCTCCCTGCTTGTGTGTTGGAGGTCGCTGAGTAGTGCGCGAGCAAAATTTAAGCT
ACAACAAGGCAAGGCTTGACCGACAATTGCATGAAGAATCTGCTTAGGGTTAGGCGTTTTGCGCTGCTTC
GCGATGTACGGGCCAGATATCGCGTTGACATTGATTATTGACTAGTTATTAATAGTAATCAATTACGGGG
TCATTAGTTCATAGCCCATATATGGAGTTCCGCGTTACATAACTTACGGTAAATGGCCCGCCTGGCTGAC
CGCCCAACGACCCCCGCCCATTGACGTCAATAATGACGTATGTTCCCATAGTAACGCCAATAGGGACTTT
CCATTGACGTCAATGGGTGGAGTATTTACGGTAAACTGCCCACTTGGCAGTACATCAAGTGTATCATATG
CCAAGTACGCCCCCTATTGACGTCAATGACGGTAAATGGCCCGCCTGGCATTATGCCCAGTACATGACCT
TATGGGACTTTCCTACTTGGCAGTACATCTACGTATTAGTCATCGCTATTACCATGGTGATGCGGTTTTG
GCAGTACATCAATGGGCGTGGATAGCGGTTTGACTCACGGGGATTTCCAAGTCTCCACCCCATTGACGTC
AATGGGAGTTTGTTTTGGCACCAAAATCAACGGGACTTTCCAAAATGTCGTAACAACTCCGCCCCATTGA
CGCAAATGGGCGGTAGGCGTGTACGGTGGGAGGTCTATATAAGCAGCGCGTTTTGCCTGTACTGGGTCTC
TCTGGTTAGACCAGATCTGAGCCTGGGAGCTCTCTGGCTAACTAGGGAACCCACTGCTTAAGCCTCAATA
AAGCTTGCCTTGAGTGCTTCAAGTAGTGTGTGCCCGTCTGTTGTGTGACTCTGGTAACTAGAGATCCCTC
AGACCCTTTTAGTCAGTGTGGAAAATCTCTAGCAGTGGCGCCCGAACAGGGACTTGAAAGCGAAAGGGAA
ACCAGAGGAGCTCTCTCGACGCAGGACTCGGCTTGCTGAAGCGCGCACGGCAAGAGGCGAGGGGCGGCGA
CTGGTGAGTACGCCAAAAATTTTGACTAGCGGAGGCTAGAAGGAGAGAGATGGGTGCGAGAGCGTCAGTA
TTAAGCGGGGGAGAATTAGATCGCGATGGGAAAAAATTCGGTTAAGGCCAGGGGGAAAGAAAAAATATAA
ATTAAAACATATAGTATGGGCAAGCAGGGAGCTAGAACGATTCGCAGTTAATCCTGGCCTGTTAGAAACA
TCAGAAGGCTGTAGACAAATACTGGGACAGCTACAACCATCCCTTCAGACAGGATCAGAAGAACTTAGAT
CATTATATAATACAGTAGCAACCCTCTATTGTGTGCATCAAAGGATAGAGATAAAAGACACCAAGGAAGC
TTTAGACAAGATAGAGGAAGAGCAAAACAAAAGTAAGACCACCGCACAGCAAGCGGCCGGCCGCTGATCT
TCAGACCTGGAGGAGGAGATATGAGGGACAATTGGAGAAGTGAATTATATAAATATAAAGTAGTAAAAAT
TGAACCATTAGGAGTAGCACCCACCAAGGCAAAGAGAAGAGTGGTGCAGAGAGAAAAAAGAGCAGTGGGA
ATAGGAGCTTTGTTCCTTGGGTTCTTGGGAGCAGCAGGAAGCACTATGGGCGCAGCGTCAATGACGCTGA
CGGTACAGGCCAGACAATTATTGTCTGGTATAGTGCAGCAGCAGAACAATTTGCTGAGGGCTATTGAGGC
GCAACAGCATCTGTTGCAACTCACAGTCTGGGGCATCAAGCAGCTCCAGGCAAGAATCCTGGCTGTGGAA
AGATACCTAAAGGATCAACAGCTCCTGGGGATTTGGGGTTGCTCTGGAAAACTCATTTGCACCACTGCTG
TGCCTTGGAATGCTAGTTGGAGTAATAAATCTCTGGAACAGATTTGGAATCACACGACCTGGATGGAGTG
GGACAGAGAAATTAACAATTACACAAGCTTAATACACTCCTTAATTGAAGAATCGCAAAACCAGCAAGAA
AAGAATGAACAAGAATTATTGGAATTAGATAAATGGGCAAGTTTGTGGAATTGGTTTAACATAACAAATT
GGCTGTGGTATATAAAATTATTCATAATGATAGTAGGAGGCTTGGTAGGTTTAAGAATAGTTTTTGCTGT
ACTTTCTATAGTGAATAGAGTTAGGCAGGGATATTCACCATTATCGTTTCAGACCCACCTCCCAACCCCG
AGGGGACCCGACAGGCCCGAAGGAATAGAAGAAGAAGGTGGAGAGAGAGACAGAGACAGATCCATTCGAT
TAGTGAACGGATCGGCACTGCGTGCGCCAATTCTGCAGACAAATGGCAGTATTCATCCACAATTTTAAAA
GAAAAGGGGGGATTGGGGGGTACAGTGCAGGGGAAAGAATAGTAGACATAATAGCAACAGACATACAAAC
TAAAGAATTACAAAAACAAATTACAAAAATTCAAAATTTTCGGGTTTATTACAGGGACAGCAGAGATCCA
GTTTGGTTAGTACCGGGCCCGCTCTAGACATGTCCAATATGACCGCCATGTTGACATTGATTATTGACTA
GTTATTAATAGTAATCAATTACGGGGTCATTAGTTCATAGCCCATATATGGAGTTCCGCGTTACATAACT
TACGGTAAATGGCCCGCCTGGCTGACCGCCCAACGACCCCCGCCCATTGACGTCAATAATGACGTATGTT
CCCATAGTAACGCCAATAGGGACTTTCCATTGACGTCAATGGGTGGAGTATTTACGGTAAACTGCCCACT
TGGCAGTACATCAAGTGTATCATATGCCAAGTCCGCCCCCTATTGACGTCAATGACGGTAAATGGCCCGC
CTGGCATTATGCCCAGTACATGACCTTACGGGACTTTCCTACTTGGCAGTACATCTACGTATTAGTCATC
GCTATTACCATGGTGATGCGGTTTTGGCAGTACACCAATGGGCGTGGATAGCGGTTTGACTCACGGGGAT
TTCCAAGTCTCCACCCCATTGACGTCAATGGGAGTTTGTTTTGGCACCAAAATCAACGGGACTTTCCAAA
ATGTCGTAATAACCCCGCCCCGTTGACGCAAATGGGCGGTAGGCGTGTACGGTGGGAGGTCTATATAAGC
AGAGCTCGTTTAGTGAACCGTCAGAATTTTGTAATACGACTCACTATAGGGCGGCCGGGAATTCGTCGAC
TGGATCCGGTACCGAGGAGATCTGCCGCCGCGATCGCCATGCCTCCCAGAAAAAAACGCCGCCAGCCTTC
CCAGAAAGCCCCGCTGCTGTTCCACCAACAACCACTGGAGGGCCCCAAACACAGCTGTGCATCTACACAG
CTTCCCATCACTCACACTCGACAGGTGCCCAGCAAGCCCATTGACCACGCCACCATCACTTCCTGGGTAT
CACCTGATTTTGATACAGCAGCAGGAAGCTTGTTCCCAGCCTACCAGAAACACCAAAACCGGGCGAGACA
CTCAAGTCGAAAACCTACCACCTCCAAGTTTCCACATCTAACTTTTGAGAGTCCGCAATCTTCCAGTTCA
GAGACATTGGGGATCCCCTTAATCCGAGAGTGCCCCAGTGAATCAGAAAAGGATGTTTCCAGAAGACCCT
TAGTTCCAGTGCTCAGTCCCCAAAGCTGTGGGAACATGTCAGTGCAGGCACTTCAGAGCTTACCTTATGT
GTTCATTCCACCTGATATCCAGACCCCAGAGTCATCATCTGTGAAGGAAGAACTCATTCCCCAAGATCAG
AAGGAAAACAGCCTTCTAAGCTGCACTCTTCACACTGGCACTCCTAATAGCCCAGAGCCTGGACCTGTTC
TGGTTAAAGACACCCCCGAGGACAAGTATGGAATAAAGGTCACATGGAGGAGACGACAGCACCTGCTTGC
TTACCTCAGGGAGAGAGGGAAGCTGAGCAGAAGCCAATTCCTTGTGAAAAGCACGCGTACGCGGCCGCTC
GAGCAGAAACTCATCTCAGAAGAGGATCTGGCAGCAAATGATATCCTGGATTACAAGGATGACGACGATA
AGGTTTGGGTAGGAAGCGGAGCTACTAACTTCAGCCTGCTGAAGCAGGCTGGAGACGTGGAGGAGAACCC
TGGACCTATGACCGAGTACAAGCCCACGGTGCGCCTCGCCACCCGCGACGACGTCCCCAGGGCCGTACGC
ACCCTCGCCGCCGCGTTCGCCGACTACCCCGCCACGCGCCACACCGTCGATCCGGATCGCCACATCGAGC
GGGTCACCGAGCTGCAAGAACTCTTCCTCACGCGCGTCGGGCTCGACATCGGCAAGGTGTGGGTCGCGGA
CGACGGCGCCGCGGTGGCGGTCTGGACCACGCCGGAGAGCGTCGAAGCGGGGGCGGTGTTCGCCGAGATC
GGCCCGCGCATGGCCGAGTTGAGCGGTTCCCGGCTGGCCGCGCAGCAACAGATGGAAGGCCTCCTGGCGC
CGCACCGGCCCAAGGAGCCCGCGTGGTTCCTGGCCACCGTCGGCGTCTCGCCCGACCACCAGGGCAAGGG
TCTGGGCAGCGCCGTCGTGCTCCCCGGAGTGGAGGCGGCCGAGCGCGCCGGGGTGCCCGCCTTCCTGGAG
ACCTCCGCGCCCCGCAACCTCCCCTTCTACGAGCGGCTCGGCTTCACCGTCACCGCCGACGTCGAGGTGC
CCGAAGGACCGCGCACCTGGTGCATGACCCGCAAGCCCGGTGCCTGATGTACACCCAAACGGCCGGCCGC
GGTCTGTACAAGTAGGATTCGTCGAGGGACCTAATAACTTCGTATAGCATACATTATACGAAGTTATACA
TGTTTAAGGGTTCCGGTTCCACTAGGTACAATTCGATATCAAGCTTATCGATAATCAACCTCTGGATTAC
AAAATTTGTGAAAGATTGACTGGTATTCTTAACTATGTTGCTCCTTTTACGCTATGTGGATACGCTGCTT
TAATGCCTTTGTATCATGCTATTGCTTCCCGTATGGCTTTCATTTTCTCCTCCTTGTATAAATCCTGGTT
GCTGTCTCTTTATGAGGAGTTGTGGCCCGTTGTCAGGCAACGTGGCGTGGTGTGCACTGTGTTTGCTGAC
GCAACCCCCACTGGTTGGGGCATTGCCACCACCTGTCAGCTCCTTTCCGGGACTTTCGCTTTCCCCCTCC
CTATTGCCACGGCGGAACTCATCGCCGCCTGCCTTGCCCGCTGCTGGACAGGGGCTCGGCTGTTGGGCAC
TGACAATTCCGTGGTGTTGTCGGGGAAATCATCGTCCTTTCCTTGGCTGCTCGCCTGTGTTGCCACCTGG
ATTCTGCGCGGGACGTCCTTCTGCTACGTCCCTTCGGCCCTCAATCCAGCGGACCTTCCTTCCCGCGGCC
TGCTGCCGGCTCTGCGGCCTCTTCCGCGTCTTCGCCTTCGCCCTCAGACGAGTCGGATCTCCCTTTGGGC
CGCCTCCCCGCATCGATACCGTCGACCTCGATCGAGACCTAGAAAAACATGGAGCAATCACAAGTAGCAA
TACAGCAGCTACCAATGCTGATTGTGCCTGGCTAGAAGCACAAGAGGAGGAGGAGGTGGGTTTTCCAGTC
ACACCTCAGGTACCTTTAAGACCAATGACTTACAAGGCAGCTGTAGATCTTAGCCACTTTTTAAAAGAAA
AGGGGGGACTGGAAGGGCTAATTCACTCCCAACGAAGACAAGATATCCTTGATCTGTGGATCTACCACAC
ACAAGGCTACTTCCCTGATTGGCAGAACTACACACCAGGGCCAGGGATCAGATATCCACTGACCTTTGGA
TGGTGCTACAAGCTAGTACCAGTTGAGCAAGAGAAGGTAGAAGAAGCCAATGAAGGAGAGAACACCCGCT
TGTTACACCCTGTGAGCCTGCATGGGATGGATGACCCGGAGAGAGAAGTATTAGAGTGGAGGTTTGACAG
CCGCCTAGCATTTCATCACATGGCCCGAGAGCTGCATCCGGACTGTACTGGGTCTCTCTGGTTAGACCAG
ATCTGAGCCTGGGAGCTCTCTGGCTAACTAGGGAACCCACTGCTTAAGCCTCAATAAAGCTTGCCTTGAG
TGCTTCAAGTAGTGTGTGCCCGTCTGTTGTGTGACTCTGGTAACTAGAGATCCCTCAGACCCTTTTAGTC
AGTGTGGAAAATCTCTAGCAGCATGTGAGCAAAAGGCCAGCAAAAGGCCAGGAACCGTAAAAAGGCCGCG
TTGCTGGCGTTTTTCCATAGGCTCCGCCCCCCTGACGAGCATCACAAAAATCGACGCTCAAGTCAGAGGT
GGCGAAACCCGACAGGACTATAAAGATACCAGGCGTTTCCCCCTGGAAGCTCCCTCGTGCGCTCTCCTGT
TCCGACCCTGCCGCTTACCGGATACCTGTCCGCCTTTCTCCCTTCGGGAAGCGTGGCGCTTTCTCATAGC
TCACGCTGTAGGTATCTCAGTTCGGTGTAGGTCGTTCGCTCCAAGCTGGGCTGTGTGCACGAACCCCCCG
TTCAGCCCGACCGCTGCGCCTTATCCGGTAACTATCGTCTTGAGTCCAACCCGGTAAGACACGACTTATC
GCCACTGGCAGCAGCCACTGGTAACAGGATTAGCAGAGCGAGGTATGTAGGCGGTGCTACAGAGTTCTTG
AAGTGGTGGCCTAACTACGGCTACACTAGAAGAACAGTATTTGGTATCTGCGCTCTGCTGAAGCCAGTTA
CCTTCGGAAAAAGAGTTGGTAGCTCTTGATCCGGCAAACAAACCACCGCTGGTAGCGGTGGTTTTTTTGT
TTGCAAGCAGCAGATTACGCGCAGAAAAAAAGGATCTCAAGAAGATCCTTTGATCTTTTCTACGGGGTCT
GACGCTCAGTGGAACGAAAACTCACGTTAAGGGATTTTGGTCATGATTACGCCCCGCCCTGCCACTCATC
GCAGTACTGTTGTAATTCATTAAGCATTCTGCCGACATGGAAGCCATCACAAACGGCATGATGAACCTGA
ATCGCCAGCGGCATCAGCACCTTGTCGCCTTGCGTATAATATTTGCCCATGGTGAAAACGGGGGCGAAGA
AGTTGTCCATATTGGCCACGTTTAAATCAAAACTGGTGAAACTCACCCAGGGATTGGCTGAGACGAAAAA
CATATTCTCAATAAACCCTTTAGGGAAATAGGCCAGGTTTTCACCGTAACACGCCACATCTTGCGAATAT
ATGTGTAGAAACTGCCGGAAATCGTCGTGGTATTCACTCCAGAGCGATGAAAACGTTTCAGTTTGCTCAT
GGAAAACGGTGTAACAAGGGTGAACACTATCCCATATCACCAGCTCACCGTCTTTCATTGCCATACGGAA
CTCCGGATGAGCATTCATCAGGCGGGCAAGAATGTGAATAAAGGCCGGATAAAACTTGTGCTTATTTTTC
TTTACGGTCTTTAAAAAGGCCGTAATATCCAGCTGAACGGTCTGGTTATAGGTACATTGAGCAACTGACT
GAAATGCCTCAAAATGTTCTTTACGATGCCATTGGGATATATCAACGGTGGTATATCCAGTGATTTTTTT
CTCCATACTCTTCCTTTTTCAATATTATTGAAGCATTTATCAGGGTTATTGTCTCATGAGCGGATACATA
TTTGAATGTATTTAGAAAAATAAACAAATAGGGGTTCCGCGCACATTTCCCCGAAAAGTGCCACCTGAC
